Addgene plasmid #156394: pTYF-super-mfSERT-1.9k-Venus-WPRE
Purpose: Expresses Venus under SERT gene promoter
Depositing lab: Shuji Kaneko. Depositing organization: Kyoto University, Graduate School of Pharmaceutical Sciences. Publication: Identification of neuron-type specific promoters in monkey genome and their functional validation in mice. Nagai Y, Nishitani N, Yasuda M, Ueda Y, Fukui Y, Andoh C, Shirakawa H, Nakagawa T, Inoue KI, Nagayasu K, Kasparov S, Nakamura K, Kaneko S. Biochem Biophys Res Commun. 2019 Oct 22;518(4):619-624. doi: 10.1016/j.bbrc.2019.08.101. Epub 2019 Aug 23. PubMed 31451217.
Backbone
  Vector backbone: pTYF
  Backbone size w/o insert (bp): 7469
  Vector type: Lentiviral
Growth in bacteria
  Bacterial resistance: Ampicillin, 100 μg/mL
  Growth temperature: 30°C
  Growth strain: DH5alpha
  Copy number: High Copy
Gene/Insert 1
  Gene/Insert name: Venus
  Insert size (bp): 720
Gene/Insert 2
  Gene/Insert name: Gal4p65
  Insert size (bp): 1062
Terms and licenses: Academic/Nonprofit Terms; Industry Terms: Not Available to Industry
Depositor comments: Addgene QC identified a common point of recombination in the promoter region. Requesting scientists should screen multiple colonies by PCR using GCGTCTCTGAATGCCAGCAC and GACTGAGCTGGACAACCATG and selecting an appropriately sized clone.
How to cite: pTYF-super-mfSERT-1.9k-Venus-WPRE was a gift from Shuji Kaneko (Addgene plasmid # 156394 ; http://n2t.net/addgene:156394 ; RRID:Addgene_156394)
