[The description below was written by a language model from this plasmid's Addgene catalogue record and pLannotate feature annotations shown in this document.]
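Description:
pTYF-super-mfSERT-1.9k-Venus-WPRE is an HIV-1-based lentiviral transfer plasmid built on the pTYF backbone and designed to drive the yellow fluorescent protein Venus from a serotonin transporter (SERT) gene promoter. The name suggests a roughly 1.9 kb promoter fragment, and the associated publication concerns neuron-type-specific promoters identified in the monkey genome and validated in mice. The promoter itself is not annotated in the feature table, but it would correspond to the largely unannotated stretch upstream of Venus. The plasmid is propagated in E. coli through a high-copy ColE1/pUC-type origin with ampicillin selection (AmpR).

The viral portion begins with a CMV enhancer/promoter fused to a truncated 5' LTR. This is followed by the Ψ packaging signal with partial gag and env sequence, the RRE and the cPPT/CTS. The far end carries a self-inactivating ΔU3 3' LTR followed by a bGH polyadenylation signal.

Between these elements, five tandem Gal4 UAS sites lie upstream of the promoter region, followed by Venus, an EMCV IRES, a Gal4 DNA-binding domain fused to the NF-κB p65 activation domain (Gal4p65), and a WPRE to enhance transcript expression. This layout is consistent with a positive-feedback amplification strategy. The weak cell-type-specific promoter produces a bicistronic transcript, and the resulting Gal4p65 binds the UAS sites to boost transcription of the same cassette, which probably explains the "super" in the name.

The construct is suited to labelling serotonergic neurons after lentiviral delivery. The depositor notes that the promoter region is prone to recombination, so clones should be screened for the correct size.
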