Features (pLannotate 1.2.2; 33 found; start..end, strand, type, name):
    209..303     -  protein_bind   5X UAS: five tandem copies of the "ScaI site" 17-mer CGGAGTACTGTCCTCCG, an upstream activating sequence (UAS) that efficiently binds yeast Gal4 (Webster et al., 1988; Pfeiffer et al., 2010) GAL4
    302..323     +  misc_feature   MCS (fragment): pUC18/19 multiple cloning site
    325..342     -  polyA_signal   SV40 poly(A) signal (fragment): SV40 polyadenylation signal
    416..533     -  misc_feature   cPPT/CTS: central polypurine tract and central termination sequence of HIV-1
    741..1077    -  ncRNA          RRE: Accession: RF00036 - HIV Rev response element
   1298..1534    -  CDS            env (fragment): ENV_HV1N5 - Experimental evidence at protein level: Swiss-Prot protein existence level 1. From Human immunodeficiency virus type 1 group M subtype B (isolate NY5) (HIV-1).
   1533..2254    -  CDS            HIV-1 gag (fragment): gag protein from human immunodeficiency virus 1; gag
   2238..2362    -  misc_feature   HIV-1 Ψ: packaging signal of human immunodeficiency virus type 1
   2410..2590    -  LTR            5' LTR (truncated): truncated 5' long terminal repeat (LTR) from HIV-1
   2604..2703    -  promoter       CMVd1 promoter: truncated human cytomegalovirus (CMV) immediate early promoter that yields slightly reduced expression relative to the full-length promoter
   2718..2842    -  enhancer       CMV enhancer (fragment): human cytomegalovirus immediate early enhancer
   2859..2882    -  LTR            3' LTR (fragment): 3' long terminal repeat (LTR) from HIV-1
   3777..3843    +  CDS            lacZα (fragment): LacZα fragment of β-galactosidase; lacZ fragment
   3849..3948    -  misc_feature   bom (fragment): basis of mobility region from pBR322
   4050..4085    -  CDS            rop (fragment): Rop protein, which maintains plasmids at low copy number; rop
   4180..4284    +  promoter       AmpR promoter: bla
   4285..5145    +  CDS            AmpR: β-lactamase; bla; confers resistance to ampicillin, carbenicillin, and related antibiotics
   5316..5904    +  rep_origin     ori: high-copy-number ColE1/pMB1/pBR322/pUC origin of replication
   6087..6141    +  CDS            lacI (fragment): lac repressor; lacI; The lac repressor binds to the lac operator to inhibit transcription in E. coli. This inhibition can be relieved by adding lactose or isopropyl-β-D-thiogalactopyranoside (IPTG).
   6480..6668    -  CDS            EEF1AKMT2 (fragment): EFMT2_HUMAN - Also known as C10orf138, METTL10 From Homo sapiens (Human).
   7072..7203    -  rep_origin     f1 ori (fragment) (sequence partly withheld): f1 bacteriophage origin of replication; arrow indicates direction of (+) strand synthesis
   7224..7245    -  promoter       SV40 promoter (fragment): SV40 enhancer and early promoter
   7362..7473    -  polyA_signal   bGH poly(A) signal: bovine growth hormone polyadenylation signal
   7496..7556    -  ncRNA          mir-TAR: Accession: RF00250 - Trans-activation response element (TAR)
   7558..7579    -  LTR            3' LTR (ΔU3) (fragment): self-inactivating 3' long terminal repeat (LTR) from HIV-1
   7581..7658    -  CDS            nef (fragment): NEF_HV1Z2 - Experimental evidence at protein level: Swiss-Prot protein existence level 1. Extracellular Nef protein targets CD4(+) T-lymphocytes for apoptosis by interacting with CXCR4 surface receptors. From Human immunodeficiency virus type 1 group M subtype D (isolate Z2/CDC-Z34) (HIV-1).
   7678..8266    -  misc_feature   WPRE: woodchuck hepatitis virus posttranscriptional regulatory element
   8302..8327    -  misc_feature   MCS (fragment): pBluescript multiple cloning site
   8350..8886    -  CDS            p65: C-terminal portion of the p65 subunit of mouse NF-κB
   8917..9357    -  CDS            GAL4 DNA binding domain: DNA binding domain of the GAL4 transcriptional activator; Saccharomyces cerevisiae GAL4 (truncated)
   9358..9944    -  misc_feature   IRES2: internal ribosome entry site (IRES) of the encephalomyocarditis virus (EMCV)
   9973..10692   -  CDS            Venus: yellow fluorescent protein (YFP) with fast and efficient maturation (Nagai et al., 2002) mammalian codon-optimized
  11492..11599   -  CDS            DSCR8 (fragment): DSCR8_HUMAN - Also known as C21orf65 MTAG2. Experimental evidence at protein level: Swiss-Prot protein existence level 1. From Homo sapiens (Human).
>Addgene plasmid #156394 | pTYF-super-mfSERT-1.9k-Venus-WPRE | addgene full sequence | sequence record 333083 | Addgene NGS Result
AAGGGCTGCAGGGGGGATGCTGGGGGGTGCAGGGGAGATGCTGGGAGGCTGCAGGGGGGATGCTGGGGGG
TGTAGGGAGGATAATGGGGGGTGCAGGGGAGATCCTAGGAGGGGTACAGGGAGATGCTGGGAGGGCTGCA
GCAGGGACATTAGGGGGTTAGGTGCTGGCATTCAGAGACGCGTATCCCGGGACCCTCTAGAGTCTCCGCT
CGGAGGACAGTACTCCGCTCGGAGGACAGTACTCCGCTCGGAGGACAGTACTCCGCTCGGAGGACAGTAC
TCCGCTCGGAGGACAGTACTCCGACCTGCAGGCATGCAAGCTTGGATCCAGACATGATAAGAGCTAGCAA
GATCTATTACCCTGTTATCCCTAGGCCGCCCAAAGTGGATCTCTGCTGTCCCTGTAATAAACCCGAAAAT
TTTGAATTTTTGTAATTTGTTTTTGTAATTCTTTAGTTTGTATGTCTGTTGCTATTATGTCTACTATTCT
TTCCCCTGCACTGTACCCCCCAATCCCCCCTTTTCTTTTAAAATTGTGGATGAATACTGCCATTTGTGAA
TTCCGGCCGCAAGCCCATTTATCTAATTCCAATAATTCTTGTTCATTCTTTTCTTGCTGGTTTTGCGATT
CTTCAATTAAGGAGTGTATTAAGCTTGTGTAATTGTTAATTTCTCTGTCCCACTCCATCCAGGTCATGTT
ATTCCAAATCTGTTCCAGAGATTTATTACTCCAACTAGCATTCCAAGGCACAGCAGTGGTGCAAATGAGT
TTTCCAGAGCAACCCCAAATCCCCAGGAGCTGTTGATCCTTTAGGTATCTTTCCACAGCCAGGATTCTTG
CCTGGAGCTGTTTGATGCCCCAGACTGTGAGTTGCAACAGATGCTGTTGCGCCTCAATAGCCCTCAGCAA
ATTGTTCTGCTGCTGCACTATATCAGACAATAATTGTCTGGCCTGTACCGTCAGCGTCATTGACGCTGCG
CCCATAGTGCTTCCTGCTGCTCCCAAGAACCCAAGGAACAAAGCTCCTATTCCCACTGCTCTTTTTTCTC
TCTGCACCACTCTTCTCTTTGCCTTGGTGGGTGCTACTCCTAATGGTTCAATTTTTACTACTTTATATTT
ATATAATTCACTTCTCCAATTGTCCCTCATATCGCCTCCTCCAGGTCTGAAGATCTCGGACCCATTGTTG
TTATTACCACCATCTCTTGTTAATAGCAGCCCAGTAATATTTGATGAACATCTAATTTGTCCACTGATGG
GAGGGGCATACATTGCTTTTCCTACTTCCTGCCACATGTTTATAAATTGTTTTATTCTGCATGGGAGTGT
GATTGTGTCACTTCCTTCAGTGTTATTTGACCCTTCAGTACTCCAAGTACTATTAAACCAAGTACTATTA
AACAGTTGTGTTGAATTACAGTAGAAAAATTCCCCTCCACAATTAAAACTGTGCGTTACAATTTCTGGGT
CCCCTCCTGAGGATTGCTTAAAGATTATTGTTTTATTATTTCCAAATTGTTCTCTTAATTTGCTAGTAGT
TCCTGCTATGTCACTTCCCCTTGGTTCTCTCATCTGGCCTGGTGCAATAGGCCCTGCATGCACTGGATGC
AATCTATCCCATTCTGCAGCTTCCTCATTGATGGTCTCTTTTAACATTTGCATGGCTGCTTGATGTCCCC
CCACTGTGTTTAGCATGGTATTTAAATCTTGTGGGGTGGCTCCTTCTGATAATGCTGAAAACATGGGTAT
TACTTCTGGGCTGAAAGCCTTCTCTTCTACTACTTTTACCCATGCATTTAAAGTTCTAGGTGATATGGCC
TGATGTACCATTTGCCCCTGGAGGTTCTGCACTATAGGGTAATTTTGGCTGACCTGGCTGTTGTTTCCTG
TGTCAGCTGCTGCTTGCTGTGCCTTTTTCTTACTTTTGTTTTGCTCTTCCTCTATCTTATCTAAGGCTTC
CTTGGTGTCTTTTACATCTATCCTTTGATGCACACAATAGAGGACTGCTATTGTATTATATAATGATCTA
AGTTCTTCTGATCCTGTCTGAAGGGATGGTTGTAGCTGTCCCAGTATTTGTCTACAGCCTTCTGATGTCT
CTAAAAGGCCAGGATTAACTGCGAATCGTTCTAGCTCCCTGCTTGCCCATACTATATGTTTTAGTTTATA
TTGTTTCTTTCCCCCTGGCCTTAACCGAATTTTTTCCCATTTATCTAATTCTCCCCCGCTTAATACCGAC
GCTCTCGCACCCATCTCTCTCCTTCTAGCCTCCGCTAGTCAAAATTTTTGGCGTACTCTGCAGTCGCCGC
CCCTCGCCTCTTGCCGTGCGCGCTTCAGCAAGCCGAGTCCTGCGTCGAGAGATCTCCTCTGGCTTTACTT
TCGCTTTCAAGTCCCTGTTCGGGCGCCACTGCTAGAGATTTTCCACACTGACTAAAAGGGTCTGAGGGAT
CTCTAGTTACCAGAGTCACACAACAGACGGGCACACACTACTTTGAGCACTCAAGGCAAGCTTTATTGAG
GCTTAAGCAGTGGGTTCCCTAGTTAGCCAGAGAGCTCCCAGGCTCAGATCTGGTCTAACCAGAGAGACCC
GGTTCACTAAACGAGCTCTGCTTATATAGACCTTCTAGAGTACACGCCTACCGCCCATTTGCGTCAACGG
GGCGGGGTTATTACGACATTTTGGAAAGTCCCGTTGATTTTGGTGCCAAAACAAACTCCCATTGACGTCA
ATGGAAAGTCCCTATTGGCGTTACTATGGGAACATACGTCATTATTGACGTCAATGGGCGGGGGTCGTTG
GGCGGTCAGCCAGGCGGGCCATTTACCGTAAGTTATGTAACGCGGAACTCCATCTAGATACTCCGGATGC
AGCTCTCGGGCCTGAAATGCGATAGTACTGAACCCTGTATATACTGTTTTCCCCTCTGGGAACACACCTC
TGATCAAATTTAACTTACAAGTTAGGCACAGTAGAGACTAAAAAAATTGTGAATCAAATGGAATGATTGT
AAGGGTGCACTGTGATAAACCCCCTGTGAGGCTGACGACTGTCAGGGTGCAATGTGATAAACCCCCTGTG
AGGCTGACGACTGTCAGGGTGCACTGTGATAAACCCCCTGTAAAGCTGGTCTCTTTCTCTCGCAGTCTTA
CCGCTCTGTGCGCACCTAGTTTCAGACCTTGGCTGAACGCAAGTAACTGAAACTAGGGAAAGCAAAGCCG
AGTGGGGGCAGCCGCTAGAAGGAAGGGGCAGCCTCAGGGCACACTGTGGGGCTTGGCAGTTAGGGACCCT
GCAGAGTCCACATGCCAGTTGGTTGGCAGCACAGCAGAGCGCCCGGAAGGGGCACATGCCTTTGACAGGA
GTTAGATGTGGTGGAGAGAGGCGCTTAAAATTATTGAGGACAAGATGGGTTATTTGGTATTTAATGCTAA
CAGCTGTATCTCCATTTTGATGTGAAGGAGTGAGCTAGATTTTATTTATTTTTTATTATTTTATTTTTTA
CCTTTAGGCTCTGCTGGACTGGCCTAGATTTTGTATACACACATTTCAGGTGAAGGTCTAAAAAAAACTG
GAGCATATAAAGAAAAATAGAATATATGTGTAATTCTGGAATAAGGAAGGACTGTGTTTCCAAAATAGAA
AATAAATAAATAAATAAAGGAAAAGATTGGAATATCTGATTGATTTATTTATTTTATTTTTGAGACAGAG
TCTTACTCTGTCGCCCAGGCTGGAGTGCAGTGCTGCGATCTCAGCTTACTGCAATCTCTGCCTCCCCTGG
CGTAATAGCGAAGAGGCCCGCACCGATCGCCCTTCCCAACAGTTGCGCAGCCTGAATGGCGAATGGCGCC
TGATGCGGTATTTTCTCCTTACGCATCTGTGCGGTATTTCACACCGCATATGGTGCACTCTCAGTACAAT
CTGCTCTGATGCCGCATAGTTAAGCCAGCCCCGACACCCGCCAACACCCGCTGACGCGCCCTGACGGGCT
TGTCTGCTCCCGGCATCCGCTTACAGACAAGCTGTGACCGTCTCCGGGAGCTGCATGTGTCAGAGGTTTT
CACCGTCATCACCGAAACGCGCGAGACGAAAGGGCCTCGTGATACGCCTATTTTTATAGGTTAATGTCAT
GATAATAATGGTTTCTTAGACGTCAGGTGGCACTTTTCGGGGAAATGTGCGCGGAACCCCTATTTGTTTA
TTTTTCTAAATACATTCAAATATGTATCCGCTCATGAGACAATAACCCTGATAAATGCTTCAATAATATT
GAAAAAGGAAGAGTATGAGTATTCAACATTTCCGTGTCGCCCTTATTCCCTTTTTTGCGGCATTTTGCCT
TCCTGTTTTTGCTCACCCAGAAACGCTGGTGAAAGTAAAAGATGCTGAAGATCAGTTGGGTGCACGAGTG
GGTTACATCGAACTGGATCTCAACAGCGGTAAGATCCTTGAGAGTTTTCGCCCCGAAGAACGTTTTCCAA
TGATGAGCACTTTTAAAGTTCTGCTATGTGGCGCGGTATTATCCCGTATTGACGCCGGGCAAGAGCAACT
CGGTCGCCGCATACACTATTCTCAGAATGACTTGGTTGAGTACTCACCAGTCACAGAAAAGCATCTTACG
GATGGCATGACAGTAAGAGAATTATGCAGTGCTGCCATAACCATGAGTGATAACACTGCGGCCAACTTAC
TTCTGACAACGATCGGAGGACCGAAGGAGCTAACCGCTTTTTTGCACAACATGGGGGATCATGTAACTCG
CCTTGATCGTTGGGAACCGGAGCTGAATGAAGCCATACCAAACGACGAGCGTGACACCACGATGCCTGTA
GCAATGGCAACAACGTTGCGCAAACTATTAACTGGCGAACTACTTACTCTAGCTTCCCGGCAACAATTAA
TAGACTGGATGGAGGCGGATAAAGTTGCAGGACCACTTCTGCGCTCGGCCCTTCCGGCTGGCTGGTTTAT
TGCTGATAAATCTGGAGCCGGTGAGCGTGGGTCTCGCGGTATCATTGCAGCACTGGGGCCAGATGGTAAG
CCCTCCCGTATCGTAGTTATCTACACGACGGGGAGTCAGGCAACTATGGATGAACGAAATAGACAGATCG
CTGAGATAGGTGCCTCACTGATTAAGCATTGGTAACTGTCAGACCAAGTTTACTCATATATACTTTAGAT
TGATTTAAAACTTCATTTTTAATTTAAAAGGATCTAGGTGAAGATCCTTTTTGATAATCTCATGACCAAA
ATCCCTTAACGTGAGTTTTCGTTCCACTGAGCGTCAGACCCCGTAGAAAAGATCAAAGGATCTTCTTGAG
ATCCTTTTTTTCTGCGCGTAATCTGCTGCTTGCAAACAAAAAAACCACCGCTACCAGCGGTGGTTTGTTT
GCCGGATCAAGAGCTACCAACTCTTTTTCCGAAGGTAACTGGCTTCAGCAGAGCGCAGATACCAAATACT
GTTCTTCTAGTGTAGCCGTAGTTAGGCCACCACTTCAAGAACTCTGTAGCACCGCCTACATACCTCGCTC
TGCTAATCCTGTTACCAGTGGCTGCTGCCAGTGGCGATAAGTCGTGTCTTACCGGGTTGGACTCAAGACG
ATAGTTACCGGATAAGGCGCAGCGGTCGGGCTGAACGGGGGGTTCGTGCACACAGCCCAGCTTGGAGCGA
ACGACCTACACCGAACTGAGATACCTACAGCGTGAGCTATGAGAAAGCGCCACGCTTCCCGAAGGGAGAA
AGGCGGACAGGTATCCGGTAAGCGGCAGGGTCGGAACAGGAGAGCGCACGAGGGAGCTTCCAGGGGGAAA
CGCCTGGTATCTTTATAGTCCTGTCGGGTTTCGCCACCTCTGACTTGAGCGTCGATTTTTGTGATGCTCG
TCAGGGGGGCGGAGCCTATGGAAAAACGCCAGCAACGCGGCCTTTTTACGGTTCCTGGCCTTTTGCTGGC
CTTTTGCTCACATGTTCTTTCCTGCGTTATCCCCTGATTCTGTGGATAACCGTATTACCGCCTTTGAGTG
AGCTGATACCGCTCGCCGCAGCCGAACGACCGAGCGCAGCGAGTCAGTGAGCGAGGAAGCGGAAGAGCGC
CCAATACGCAAACCGCCTCTCCCCGCGCGTTGGCCGATTCATTAATGCAGCGACTGGTGTCAGAAGCGGG
CAGTCTTTGAACCACCATTGCAAAATTATAACTCAGACAGTGAAAGAGATCTGACCTAACCAATTCCATC
GTGCTTCTAACCTCCAAGCTCTCCTTGTTCATTCCTGGGTGTAGGCCGAACTAAGTTTAGGAGGAACTTA
GTTTATAGTTTGAAACAAAGACAGTAACAGCCCTTTCCCGAAACAAACCCCCTTTTTGCCTGGGGACTAG
ACTGCCTTTGTAGGACTAACAAATTAGCCAAAAGATTAGAAATTATGGTTTAGGGCCAGGTGCAGTGACT
GGCCCCGGTTGTCCCAGCACTTTGGGAGGCTGAGGCTGGATCACTTGAGCCCAGGAGTTCGAGACCAGCC
AGGGCCACACGGCAAAACGCTGCCTCTACCAAAAATACAAAAATTAACTGGGGCGTCGCTTGTAGTCTCA
GCTACCAGGCAGGCTGAGGTGGGAGGATCGCTTGAGCTTACGACGTTGAGGCTGCAGTGAGCTGTGATTG
CACCACTGCACTCCAGCCTAGGTGACAGAGTGAGACCCTGTCTCAAAAATAAAAAAAAAAAAACAAAAAA
GAAATTATGGTTTAGGAGTCATGCAGCTACAGGCTACAAGATTCTGACCTTCCCCAAATTGTTCCTGGGG
TAACATCACTATTGTAAAACCTAAGATCAATCAGTGCTTGAGATATTTTGCAGACCCTGCACTCCATGGA
TCAGCTGGCACCCCCGGATTGATAAACTGGCTCATCCGATCTTGTGGCCCCCACCCAGGAACTGACTCGG
CGCAAAAGGACACCTTCGACTCCCTACGCTTTCATCTCCAACTCACTGGCCCCCTACACACTAAGTTATC
CTTAAAAACTCTGATCCCCGAATGCTTGGGGAGACTGATTTGAGTCATAATAGAACTCCGTTCTCCCGCA
CAGCCGGCG
[124 nt withheld, positions 7080-7203]
GGGGATACCCCCTAGAGCCCCAGCTGGTTCTTTCCGCCTCAGAAGCCATAGAGCCCACCGCATCCCCAGC
ATGCCTGCTATTGTCTTCCCAATCCTCCCCCTTGCTGTCCTGCCCCACCCTACCCCCCAGAATAGAATGA
CACCTACTCAGACAATGCGATGCAATTTCCTCATTTTATTAGGAAAGGACAGTGGGAGTGGCACCTTCCA
GGGTCAAGGAAGGCACGGGGGAGGGGCAAACAACAGATGGCTGGCAACTAGAAGGCACAGTCGAGCTTTA
TGAGGCTTAAGCAGTGGGTTCCCTAGTTAGCCAGAGAGCTCCCAGGCTCAGATCTGGTCTAACCAGAGAG
ACCCTGGGAGTGAATTAGCCCTTCCAGTCCCCCCTTTTCTTTTAAAAAGTGGCTAAGATCTACAGCTGCC
TTGTAAGTCATTGGTCTTAAAGGTACCGTTACCCTGTTATCCCTAGTCGACGATGCGGGGAGGCGGCCCA
AAGGGAGATCCGACTCGTCTGAGGGCGAAGGCGAAGACGCGGAAGAGGCCGCAGAGCCGGCAGCAGGCCG
CGGGAAGGAAGGTCCGCTGGATTGAGGGCCGAAGGGACGTAGCAGAAGGACGTCCCGCGCAGAATCCAGG
TGGCAACACAGGCGAGCAGCCATGGAAAGGACGTCAGCTTCCCCGACAACACCACGGAATTGTCAGTGCC
CAACAGCCGAGCCCCTGTCCAGCAGCGGGCAAGGCAGGCGGCGATGAGTTCCGCCGTGGCAATAGGGAGG
GGGAAAGCGAAAGTCCCGGAAAGGAGCTGACAGGTGGTGGCAATGCCCCAACCAGTGGGGGTTGCGTCAG
CAAACACAGTGCACACCACGCCACGTTGCCTGACAACGGGCCACAACTCCTCATAAAGAGACAGCAACCA
GGATTTATACAAGGAGGAGAAAATGAAAGCCATACGGGAAGCAATAGCATGATACAAAGGCATTAAAGCA
GCGTATCCACATAGCGTAAAAGGAGCAACATAGTTAAGAATACCAGTCAATCTTTCACAAATTTTGTAAT
CCAGAGGTTGATTATCGATAAGCTTGATCCCTCGATGTTAACTTACCTGGTACCGGGCCCCCCCTCGAGG
TCGAGCTGCAGTCTAGATTGGCCGCTGGAGCTGATCTGACTCAGCAGAGCAGAGAAGTCCATGTCCGCAA
TGGAGGAGAAGTCTTCATCTCCGGAGAGACCATTGGGAAGCCCCGAGGTCCCCAGGGGTGTGGGAGCTGG
GTCAGGGGGCCTCTGGGACCCTGTCACCAGGCGAGTTATAGCTTCAGGGTACTCCATCAGCATGGGCTCA
GCTGTGGAGTGAGACATGGACACACCCTGGTTCAGGAGCTGCTGAAACTCTGAGTTGTCCACAGATGCCA
GGTCTGTGAACACTCCTGGGTCTGTGCTGTTGCCAAGCAAGGCCCCCAAGTCTTCATCAGCATCAAACTG
CAGGTGCAGCAGGGCTTCCGACAGCGTGCCTTCCCCAGCCTGGGTGCTCTTTGGAACAGGTGCAGACAGG
GACTGGGGAGGACCCGGGGTTAGAACTGGGGCAGGAGCTGGGGGCTGAGCCAGAGGTACCATGGCTGAGG
AAGGGACCATGGTCTGGGCAAGGACTGGGGCAGAGGACGGTGCTAAGGCCAGGGCCTGGTTTGAGATCTG
CCCAGAAGGAAACACCATGGATCCCAATTCCGGCGATACAGTCAACTGTCTTTGACCTTTGTTACTACTC
TCTTCCGATGATGATGTCGCACTTATTCTATGCTGTCTCAATGTTAGAGGCATATCAGTCTCCACTGAAG
CCAATCTATCTGTGACGGCATCTTTATTCACATTATCTTGTACAAATAATCCTGTTAACAATGCTTTTAT
ATCCTGTAAAGAATCCATTTTCAAAATCATGTCAAGGTCTTCTCGAGGAAAAATCAGTAGAAATAGCTGT
TCCAGTCTTTCTAGCCTTGATTCCACTTCTGTCAGATGTGCCCTAGTCAGCGGAGACCTTTTGGTTTTGG
GAGAGTAGCGACACTCCCAGTTGTTCTTCAGACACTTGGCGCACTTCGGTTTTTCTTTGGAGCACTTGAG
CTTTTTAAGTCGGCAAATATCGCATGCTTGTTCGATAGAAGACAGTAGCTTCATGGTTGTGGCCATATTA
TCATCGTGTTTTTCAAAGGAAAACCACGTCCCCGTGGTTCGGGGGGCCTAGACGTTTTTTTAACCTCGAC
TAAACACATGTAAAGCATGTGTACCGAGGCCCCAGATCAGATCCCATACAATGGGGTACCTTCTGGGCAT
CCTTCAGCCCCTTGTTGAATACGCTTGAGGAGAGCCATTTGACTCTTTCCACAACTATCCAACTCACAAC
GTGGCACTGGGGTTGTGCCGCCTTTGCAGGTGTATCTTATACACGTGGCTTTTGGCCGCAGAGGCACCTG
TCGCCAGGTGGGGGGTTCCGCTGCCTGCAAAGGGTCGCTACAGACGTTGTTTGTCTTCAAGAAGCTTCCA
GAGGAACTGCTTCCTTCACGACATTCAACAGACCTTGCATTCCTTTGGCGAGAGGGGAAAGACCCCTAGG
AATGCTCGTCAAGAAGACAGGGCCAGGTTTCCGGGCCCTCACATTGCCAAAAGACGGCAATATGGTGGAA
AATAACATATAGACAAACGCACACCGGCCTTATTCCAAGCGGCTTCGGCCAGTAACGTTAGGGGGGGGGG
AGGGAGAGGGGCTCGACGGATATCCGACTAGGGCGCGCCTTACTTGTACAGCTCGTCCATGCCGAGAGTG
ATCCCGGCGGCGGTCACGAACTCCAGCAGGACCATGTGATCGCGCTTCTCGTTGGGGTCTTTGCTCAGGG
CGGACTGGTAGCTCAGGTAGTGGTTGTCGGGCAGCAGCACGGGGCCGTCGCCGATGGGGGTGTTCTGCTG
GTAGTGGTCGGCGAGCTGCACGCCGCCGTCCTCGATGTTGTGGCGGATCTTGAAGTTGGCCTTGATGCCG
TTCTTCTGCTTGTCGGCGGTGATATAGACGTTGTGGCTGTTGTAGTTGTACTCCAGCTTGTGCCCCAGGA
TGTTGCCGTCCTCCTTGAAGTCGATGCCCTTCAGCTCGATGCGGTTCACCAGGGTGTCGCCCTCGAACTT
CACCTCGGCGCGGGTCTTGTAGTTGCCGTCGTCCTTGAAGAAGATGGTGCGCTCCTGGACGTAGCCTTCG
GGCATGGCGGACTTGAAGAAGTCGTGCTGCTTCATGTGGTCGGGGTAGCGGGCGAAGCACTGCAGGCCGT
AGCCCAGGGTGGTCACGAGGGTGGGCCAGGGCACGGGCAGCTTGCCGGTGGTGCAGATCAGCTTCAGGGT
CAGCTTGCCGTAGGTGGCATCGCCCTCGCCCTCGCCGGACACGCTGAACTTGTGGCCGTTTACGTCGCCG
TCCAGCTCGACCAGGATGGGCACCACCCCGGTGAACAGCTCCTCGCCCTTGCTCACCATGGTGGATCCGC
GGCCGCTCACCGGTCCTCACATGGTCTGATCTCTAGATAGCCGCCGCCAAAGAGCTCTTGAAGAATTTTT
GCGTCACTTTGAGGCGAATAAACTTAATGCTTCCCCGCGGCCGCGGCTCGGCGCTCCCGCTGGATGGGGT
TGCGCTCGCCCGGGAGGGGCCGCGCTACTGGGCGGGGTGCGCGCCCGACCCCAGCGCCAGGAGGGGAGGG
ACCCCCGACACACACGCTCGCAGGGAGGAGCGGAGCGCGGAGCAGCAGGCAGGGTAGGGCAGGGCCGAGC
GAGGAATCCTGACTTTCCTGCTCTTTAACTTTGCGGGAGGGGGGAGGCTGCACAACGGGGCACGGGGTAT
GCGCCTCCCCTGCCGCCCCCCTCCCCCAGAACGGCACATAGGGGTCTGCTGGTGCCGCTTCCTCTTGACC
TCCAACACCTCCCCATCGCCCCCATCCCGAAACCTGCTTTTTCTTCCTGGGACGTTAACAGTACTTGGTA
CCCATGCGTTTATCTGACTGCTGGGATGTGAGTTCAGCTTAGCCTTGTCTAATTCCTCTCTGTCCCCAGA
GTCTCACAATAAAGACTTCCACAATGAAGGAATGAAGAACTGGTTCTCATTTTGTTAACCAGCTACTGTT
CAAAGCTGCGTCAAAACGGAGCACAGTGCTTTGGGAGGCTGAGGCGGGGGAGGATCGCTTGAGCCCAGGA
ATTCGAGACTAGCCTGGGCAACACAGCAAGACCCTATCTCTAGAAAAAAAAATTTTTTTTTTAATTAACC
GGGCGTGGTTGCCCGCACCTGTGGTCCCAGCTACTCAGGAGGCTGAGGTGGAGGATCAGCTGAGCCCAGG
AGGTCGAGGCTGCAGTGAGCCGTGATGGAGCCACTGCACTCAAACCTGGGTGACAATTTGAATTATCTGA
AAGCGCCCAGCAGGAGCCTATTGTTTTGAACCATGTGCATGTTATTTTGATAATTTTTTTCAAAAAGTTT
AAAAATGGATTTAATGTTAATACCCTTTTTGCTAAAATTATTTAAAACTTTAAAAAGGGCACATGCAGTA
CTTGCTTTGGGTTGTCCCTGAGGCAGAGAGGAGAAGGCTCTACCTCTCCCCAAGAAGAGGCCAGGAACGA
TAGGAAGTAGAAGACCGAAAGGAAATAGCAGTAACAAGTTTGCAGCTCCAGAGAAGCCACAGCCCCTTGT
ACTTGGAGGAACTGACCCCTGAAAACTGTGCGGCCGGTTGGGCTGAGCGTCTAGAGGGGGACTGAGCTGG
ACAACCATGGGCAAGCGAGGGCGGCACCCAGCGGGAGGAGTCCGCGCGGGATTCTGGTGCCACCTAGACG
CCAGGGCGGGGACCGCAAGGTGGGCGGGAGGCTTGGAGCCCGGGATGCAGGGGGATACTGGGAGGGTGCA
AGGGGAATGCTGGAGGGGTGCAGGGGGGATTCCGGGGGGTGCAGAGGGTATGTTG
