>Addgene plasmid #156394 | pTYF-super-mfSERT-1.9k-Venus-WPRE | addgene partial sequence | sequence record 319848 | FUGW-Fwd 5'-ATTACAGGGACAGCAGAGATCC-3'
NNNNNNNNNNNNNNNNNNNNNNNNNNANGAANNGGNNNNANATCTTNCTAGCTCTCATCNGTTTGGATCC
AGCTTGCATGCCTGCCGGTTGGAGTACTGTCCTCCGAGCGGAGTACTGCCCTCCGAGCGGAGTACTGTCC
TCCGAGCGGAGTACTGTCCTCCGAGCGGANTACTGTCCTCCGAGNGGAGACTCTANAGGGTCCCGGGATA
CGCGTCTCTGAATGCCAACCCCCAACCCCCTAATGTCCCTGCTGCACCCCTCCCACCATCTCCCTGTACC
CCTCCTACGATCTCCCCTGCACCCCCCATTATCCTCCCTACACCCCNCCGCATCCCCCTNACCACGCTCT
GCCATNGNTGAGATATCAATTCCGCGGGTTGTGTGTCATATCACGTCNCGTCTCCCCTCCGCTGTCCCCC
CCTCCCCCCACCACNACAGTAGAAGTGACCCGNTGNTCCCCTNCCATCCNGCCNGCGGCANCCCCTTCAC
CTCCCCTGCNACGCCGACACCACGANGGANTGTAATTGTTGTTTNCCTTTTGTNNNTGAAGACGANNN
